>Addgene plasmid #84144 | pFGC5941-PacI-ath-STTM778 | addgene full sequence | sequence record 167572 | Addgene NGS Result
TGAGACTTTTCAACAAAGGGTAATTTCGGGAAACCTCCTCGGATCCCATTGCCCAGCTATCTGTCACCTC
ATCGAAAGGACAGTAGAAAAGGAAGGTGGCTCCTACAAATGCCATCATTGCGATAAAGGAAAGGCTATCA
TTCAAGATGCCTCTGCCGACAGTGGTCCCAAAGATGGACCCCCACCCACGAGGAGCATCGTGGAAAAAGA
AGACGTTCCAACCACGTCTTCAAAGCAAGTGGATTGATGTGGCATCTCCACTGACATAAGGGATGACGCA
CAACCCCACTATCCTTCGCAAGACCCTTCCTCTATATAAGGAAGTTCATTTCATTTGGAGAGGACAGCCC
AAGCTTCGGTGTACATACATAACCAAGCCAGTTGTTGTTGTTATGGTCTAATTTAAATATGGTCTAAAGA
AGAAGAATCGGTGTACATACATAACCAAGCCAGAATTCGGTACGCTGAAATCACCAGTCTCTCTCTACAA
ATCTATCTCTCTCTATTTTCTCCATAAATAATGTGTGAGTAGTTTCCCGATAAGGGAAATTAGGGTTCTT
ATAGGGTTTCGCTCATGTGTTGAGCATATAAGAAACCCTTAGTATGTATTTGTATTTGTAAAATACTTCT
ATCAATAAAATTTCTAATTCCTAAAACCAAAATCCAGTACTAAAATCCAGATCTCCTAAAGTCCCTATAG
ATCTTTGTCGTGAATATAAACCAGACACGAGACGACTAGACCTGGAGCCCAGACGCCGTTCGAAGCTAGA
AGTACCGCTTAGGCAGGAGGCCGTTAGGGAAAAGATGCTAAGGCAGGGTTGGTTACGTTGACTCCCCCGT
AGGTTTGGTTTAAATATGATGAAGTGGACGGAAGGAAGGAGGAAGACAAGGAAGGATAAGGTTGCAGGCC
CTGTGCAAGGTAAGAAGATGGAAATTTGATAGAGGTACGCTACTATACTTATATTATACGCTAAGGGAAT
GATTGTATTTATACCCTATACCCCCTAATAACCCCTTATCAATTTAAGAAATAATCCGCATAAGCCCCCG
CTTAAAAATTGGTATCAGAGCCATGAATAGGTCTATGACCAAAACTCAAGGGGATAAAACCTCACCAAAA
TACGAAAGAGTCCTTAACTCTAAAGATAAAAGATCTTTCAAGATCAAAACTAGTTCCCTCACACCGGTGA
CGGGGATCGCATGCGACCTCTAGACCATCACATTGGAGCTTCAGCTGCTCGAGTTCTATAGTGTCACCTA
AATCGTATGTGTATGATACATAAGGTTATGTATTAATTGTAGCCGCGTTCTTACGTCGACGTACCAATTA
CGCCCCGCCCTGTCACTCATCGCAGTACTGTTGTAATTCATTAAGCATTCTGCCGACATGGAAGCCATCA
CAAACGGCATGATGAACCTGAATCGCCAGCGGCATCAGCACCTTGTCGCCTTGCGTATAATATTTGCCCA
TGGTGAAAACGGGGGCGAAGAAGTTGTCCATATTGGCCACGTTTAAATCAAAACTGGTGAAACTCACCCA
GGGATTGGCTGAGACGAAAAACATATTCTCAATAAACCCTTTAGGGAAATAGGCCAGGTTTTCACCGTAA
CACGCCACATCTTGCGAATATATGTGTAGAAACTGCCGGAAATCGTCGTGGTATTCACTCCAGAGCGATG
AAAACGTTTCAGTTTGCTCATGGAAAACGGTGTAACAAGGGTGAACACTATCCCATATTACCAGCTCACC
GTCCTTCATTGCCATACGGAACTCCGGATGAGCATTCATCAGGCGGGCAAGAATGTGAATAAAGGCCGGA
TAAAACTTGTGCTTATTTTTCTTTACGGTCTTTAAAAAGGCCGTAATATCCAGCTGAACGGTCTGGTTAT
AGGTACATTGAGCAACTGACTGAAATGCCTCAAAATGTTCTTTACGATGCCATTGGGATATATCAACGGT
GGTATATCCAGTGATTTCTTTCTCCATTTTAGCTTCCTTAGCTCCTGAAAATCTCGATAACTCATTAAAG
CTTATCGATGATAAGCTGTCAAACATGAGAATTTAGCCCGCCTAATGAGCGGGCTTTTTGTTGTGATCCG
CGTTGCTGGCGTTTTTCCATAGGCTCCGCCCCCCTGACGAGCATCACAAAAATCGACGCCCAAGTCAGAG
GTGGCGAAACCCGACAGGACTATAAAGATACCAGGCGTTTCCCCCCTGGAAGCTCCCTCGTGCGCTCTCC
TGTTCCGACCCTGCCGCTTACCGGATACCTGTCCGCCTTTCTTAATTAAGACCCGGGACTAGTCCCTAGA
GTCCTGCTTTAATGAGATATGCGAGACGCCTATGATCGCATGATATTTGCTTTCAATTCTGTTGTGCACG
TTGTAAAAAACCTGAGCATGTGTAGCTCAGATCCTTACCGCCGGTTTCGGTTCATTCTAATGAATATATC
ACCCGTTACTATCGTATTTTTATGAATAATATTCTCCGTTCAATTTACTGATTGTACCCTACTACTTATA
TGTACAATATTAAAATGAAAACAATATATTGTGCTGAATAGGTTTATAGCGACATCTATGATAGAGCGCC
ACAATAACAAACAATTGCGTTTTATTATTACAAATCCAATTTTAAAAAAAGCGGCAGAACCGGTCAAACC
TAAAAGACTGATTACATAAATCTTATTCAAATTTCAAAAGTGCCCCAGGGGCTAGTATCTACGACACACC
GAGCGGCGAACTAATAACGCTCACTGAAGGGAACTCCGGTTCCCCGCCGGCGCGCATGGGTGAGATTCCT
TGAAGTTGAGTATTGGCCGTCCGCTCTACCGAAAGTTACGGGCACCATTCAACCCGGTCCAGCACGGCGG
CCGGGTAACCGACTTGCTGCCCCGAGAATTATGCAGCATTTTTTTGGTGTATGTGGGCCCCAAATGAAGT
GCAGGTCAAACCTTGACAGTGACGACAAATCGTTGGGCGGGTCCAGGGCGAATTTTGCGACAACATGTCG
AGGCTCAGCAGGACCTGCAGGCATGCAAGCTTGGCACTGGCCGTCGTTTTACAACGTCGTGACTGGGAAA
ACCCTGGCGTTACCCAACTTAATCGCCTTGCAGCACATCCCCCTTTCGCCAGCTGGCGTAATAGCGAAGA
GGCCCGCACCGATCGCCCTTCCCAACAGTTGCGCAGCCTGAATGGCGAATGCTAGAGCAGCTTGAGCTTG
GATCAGATTGTCGTTTCCCGCCTTCAGTTTAAACTATCAGTGTTTGACAGGATATATTGGCGGGTAAACC
TAAGAGAAAAGAGCGTTTATTAGAATAATCGGATATTTAAAAGGGCGTGAAAAGGTTTATCCGTTCGTCC
ATTTGTATGTGCATGCCAACCACAGGGTTCCCCTCGGGATCAAAGTACTTTGATCCAACCCCTCCGCTGC
TATAGTGCAGTCGGCTTCTGACGTTCAGTGCAGCCGTCTTCTGAAAACGACATGTCGCACAAGTCCTAAG
TTACGCGACAGGCTGCCGCCCTGCCCTTTTCCTGGCGTTTTCTTGTCGCGTGTTTTAGTCGCATAAAGTA
GAATACTTGCGACTAGAACCGGAGACATTACGCCATGAACAAGAGCGCCGCCGCTGGCCTGCTGGGCTAT
GCCCGCGTCAGCACCGACGACCAGGACTTGACCAACCAACGGGCCGAACTGCACGCGGCCGGCTGCACCA
AGCTGTTTTCCGAGAAGATCACCGGCACCAGGCGCGACCGCCCGGAGCTGGCCAGGATGCTTGACCACCT
ACGCCCTGGCGACGTTGTGACAGTGACCAGGCTAGACCGCCTGGCCCGCAGCACCCGCGACCTACTGGAC
ATTGCCGAGCGCATCCAGGAGGCCGGCGCGGGCCTGCGTAGCCTGGCAGAGCCGTGGGCCGACACCACCA
CGCCGGCCGGCCGCATGGTGTTGACCGTGTTCGCCGGCATTGCCGAGTTCGAGCGTTCCCTAATCATCGA
CCGCACCCGGAGCGGGCGCGAGGCCGCCAAGGCCCGAGGCGTGAAGTTTGGCCCCCGCCCTACCCTCACC
CCGGCACAGATCGCGCACGCCCGCGAGCTGATCGACCAGGAAGGCCGCACCGTGAAAGAGGCGGCTGCAC
TGCTTGGCGTGCATCGCTCGACCCTGTACCGCGCACTTGAGCGCAGCGAGGAAGTGACGCCCACCGAGGC
CAGGCGGCGCGGTGCCTTCCGTGAGGACGCATTGACCGAGGCCGACGCCCTGGCGGCCGCCGAGAATGAA
CGCCAAGAGGAACAAGCATGAAACCGCACCAGGACGGCCAGGACGAACCGTTTTTCATTACCGAAGAGAT
CGAGGCGGAGATGATCGCGGCCGGGTACGTGTTCGAGCCGCCCGCGCACGTCTCAACCGTGCGGCTGCAT
GAAATCCTGGCCGGTTTGTCTGATGCCAAGCTGGCGGCCTGGCCGGCCAGCTTGGCCGCTGAAGAAACCG
AGCGCCGCCGTCTAAAAAGGTGATGTGTATTTGAGTAAAACAGCTTGCGTCATGCGGTCGCTGCGTATAT
GATGCGATGAGTAAATAAACAAATACGCAAGGGGAACGCATGAAGGTTATCGCTGTACTTAACCAGAAAG
GCGGGTCAGGCAAGACGACCATCGCAACCCATCTAGCCCGCGCCCTGCAACTCGCCGGGGCCGATGTTCT
GTTAGTCGATTCCGATCCCCAGGGCAGTGCCCGCGATTGGGCGGCCGTGCGGGAAGATCAACCGCTAACC
GTTGTCGGCATCGACCGCCCGACGATTGACCGCGACGTGAAGGCCATCGGCCGGCGCGACTTCGTAGTGA
TCGACGGAGCGCCCCAGGCGGCGGACTTGGCTGTGTCCGCGATCAAGGCAGCCGACTTCGTGCTGATTCC
GGTGCAGCCAAGCCCTTACGACATATGGGCCACCGCCGACCTGGTGGAGCTGGTTAAGCAGCGCATTGAG
GTCACGGATGGAAGGCTACAAGCGGCCTTTGTCGTGTCGCGGGCGATCAAAGGCACGCGCATCGGCGGTG
AGGTTGCCGAGGCGCTGGCCGGGTACGAGCTGCCCATTCTTGAGTCCCGTATCACGCAGCGCGTGAGCTA
CCCAGGCACTGCCGCCGCCGGCACAACCGTTCTTGAATCAGAACCCGAGGGCGACGCTGCCCGCGAGGTC
CAGGCGCTGGCCGCTGAAATTAAATCAAAACTCATTTGAGTTAATGAGGTAAAGAGAAAATGAGCAAAAG
CACAAACACGCTAAGTGCCGGCCGTCCGAGCGCACGCAGCAGCAAGGCTGCAACGTTGGCCAGCCTGGCA
GACACGCCAGCCATGAAGCGGGTCAACTTTCAGTTGCCGGCGGAGGATCACACCAAGCTGAAGATGTACG
CGGTACGCCAAGGCAAGACCATTACCGAGCTGCTATCTGAATACATCGCGCAGCTACCAGAGTAAATGAG
CAAATGAATAAATGAGTAGATGAATTTTAGCGGCTAAAGGAGGCGGCATGGAAAATCAAGAACAACCAGG
CACCGACGCCGTGGAATGCCCCATGTGTGGAGGAACGGGCGGTTGGCCAGGCGTAAGCGGCTGGGTTGCC
TGCCGGCCCTGCAATGGCACTGGAACCCCCAAGCCCGAGGAATCGGCGTGAGCGGTCGCAAACCATCCGG
CCCGGTACAAATCGGCGCGGCGCTGGGTGATGACCTGGTGGAGAAGTTGAAGGCCGCGCAGGCCGCCCAG
CGGCAACGCATCGAGGCAGAAGCACGCCCCGGTGAATCGTGGCAAGCGGCCGCTGATCGAATCCGCAAAG
AATCCCGGCAACCGCCGGCAGCCGGTGCGCCGTCGATTAGGAAGCCGCCCAAGGGCGACGAGCAACCAGA
TTTTTTCGTTCCGATGCTCTATGACGTGGGCACCCGCGATAGTCGCAGCATCATGGACGTGGCCGTTTTC
CGTCTGTCGAAGCGTGACCGACGAGCTGGCGAGGTGATCCGCTACGAGCTTCCAGACGGGCACGTAGAGG
TTTCCGCAGGGCCGGCCGGCATGGCCAGTGTGTGGGATTACGACCTGGTACTGATGGCGGTTTCCCATCT
AACCGAATCCATGAACCGATACCGGGAAGGGAAGGGAGACAAGCCCGGCCGCGTGTTCCGTCCACACGTT
GCGGACGTACTCAAGTTCTGCCGGCGAGCCGATGGCGGAAAGCAGAAAGACGACCTGGTAGAAACCTGCA
TTCGGTTAAACACCACGCACGTTGCCATGCAGCGTACGAAGAAGGCCAAGAACGGCCGCCTGGTGACGGT
ATCCGAGGGTGAAGCCTTGATTAGCCGCTACAAGATCGTAAAGAGCGAAACCGGGCGGCCGGAGTACATC
GAGATCGAGCTAGCTGATTGGATGTACCGCGAGATCACAGAAGGCAAGAACCCGGACGTGCTGACGGTTC
ACCCCGATTACTTTTTGATCGATCCCGGCATCGGCCGTTTTCTCTACCGCCTGGCACGCCGCGCCGCAGG
CAAGGCAGAAGCCAGATGGTTGTTCAAGACGATCTACGAACGCAGTGGCAGCGCCGGAGAGTTCAAGAAG
TTCTGTTTCACCGTGCGCAAGCTGATCGGGTCAAATGACCTGCCGGAGTACGATTTGAAGGAGGAGGCGG
GGCAGGCTGGCCCGATCCTAGTCATGCGCTACCGCAACCTGATCGAGGGCGAAGCATCCGCCGGTTCCTA
ATGTACGGAGCAGATGCTAGGGCAAATTGCCCTAGCAGGGGAAAAAGGTCGAAAAGGTCTCTTTCCTGTG
GATAGCACGTACATTGGGAACCCAAAGCCGTACATTGGGAACCGGAACCCGTACATTGGGAACCCAAAGC
CGTACATTGGGAACCGGTCACACATGTAAGTGACTGATATAAAAGAGAAAAAAGGCGATTTTTCCGCCTA
AAACTCTTTAAAACTTATTAAAACTCTTAAAACCCGCCTGGCCTGTGCATAACTGTCTGGCCAGCGCACA
GCCGAAGAGCTGCAAAAAGCGCCTACCCTTCGGTCGCTGCGCTCCCTACGCCCCGCCGCTTCGCGTCGGC
CTATCGCGGCCGCTGGCCGCTCAAAAATGGCTGGCCTACGGCCAGGCAATCTACCAGGGCGCGGACAAGC
CGCGCCGTCGCCACTCGACCGCCGGCGCCCACATCAAGGCACCCTGCCTCGCGCGTTTCGGTGATGACGG
TGAAAACCTCTGACACATGCAGCTCCCGGAGACGGTCACAGCTTGTCTGTAAGCGGATGCCGGGAGCAGA
CAAGCCCGTCAGGGCGCGTCAGCGGGTGTTGGCGGGTGTCGGGGCGCAGCCATGACCCAGTCACGTAGCG
ATAGCGGAGTGTATACTGGCTTAACTATGCGGCATCAGAGCAGATTGTACTGAGAGTGCACCATATGCGG
TGTGAAATACCGCACAGATGCGTAAGGAGAAAATACCGCATCAGGCGCTCTTCCGCTTCCTCGCTCACTG
ACTCGCTGCGCTCGGTCGTTCGGCTGCGGCGAGCGGTATCAGCTCACTCAAAGGCGGTAATACGGTTATC
CACAGAATCAGGGGATAACGCAGGAAAGAACATGTGAGCAAAAGGCCAGCAAAAGGCCAGGAACCGTAAA
AAGGCCGCGTTGCTGGCGTTTTTCCATAGGCTCCGCCCCCCTGACGAGCATCACAAAAATCGACGCTCAA
GTCAGAGGTGGCGAAACCCGACAGGACTATAAAGATACCAGGCGTTTCCCCCTGGAAGCTCCCTCGTGCG
CTCTCCTGTTCCGACCCTGCCGCTTACCGGATACCTGTCCGCCTTTCTCCCTTCGGGAAGCGTGGCGCTT
TCTCATAGCTCACGCTGTAGGTATCTCAGTTCGGTGTAGGTCGTTCGCTCCAAGCTGGGCTGTGTGCACG
AACCCCCCGTTCAGCCCGACCGCTGCGCCTTATCCGGTAACTATCGTCTTGAGTCCAACCCGGTAAGACA
CGACTTATCGCCACTGGCAGCAGCCACTGGTAACAGGATTAGCAGAGCGAGGTATGTAGGCGGTGCTACA
GAGTTCTTGAAGTGGTGGCCTAACTACGGCTACACTAGAAGGACAGTATTTGGTATCTGCGCTCTGCTGA
AGCCAGTTACCTTCGGAAAAAGAGTTGGTAGCTCTTGATCCGGCAAACAAACCACCGCTGGTAGCGGTGG
TTTTTTTGTTTGCAAGCAGCAGATTACGCGCAGAAAAAAAGGATCTCAAGAAGATCCTTTGATCTTTTCT
ACGGGGTCTGACGCTCAGTGGAACGAAAACTCACGTTAAGGGATTTTGGTCATGCATTCTAGGTACTAAA
ACAATTCATCCAGTAAAATATAATATTTTATTTTCTCCCAATCAGGCTTGATCCCCAGTAAGTCAAAAAA
TAGCTCGACATACTGTTCTTCCCCGATATCCTCCCTGATCGACCGGACGCAGAAGGCAATGTCATACCAC
TTGTCCGCCCTGCCGCTTCTCCCAAGATCAATAAAGCCACTTACTTTGCCATCTTTCACAAAGATGTTGC
TGTCTCCCAGGTCGCCGTGGGAAAAGACAAGTTCCTCTTCGGGCTTTTCCGTCTTTAAAAAATCATACAG
CTCGCGCGGATCTTTAAATGGAGTGTCTTCTTCCCAGTTTTCGCAATCCACATCGGCCAGATCGTTATTC
AGTAAGTAATCCAATTCGGCTAAGCGGCTGTCTAAGCTATTCGTATAGGGACAATCCGATATGTCGATGG
AGTGAAAGAGCCTGATGCACTCCGCATACAGCTCGATAATCTTTTCAGGGCTTTGTTCATCTTCATACTC
TTCCGAGCAAAGGACGCCATCGGCCTCACTCATGAGCAGATTGCTCCAGCCATCATGCCGTTCAAAGTGC
AGGACCTTTGGAACAGGCAGCTTTCCTTCCAGCCATAGCATCATGTCCTTTTCCCGTTCCACATCATAGG
TGGTCCCTTTATACCGGCTGTCCGTCATTTTTAAATATAGGTTTTCATTTTCTCCCACCAGCTTATATAC
CTTAGCAGGAGACATTCCTTCCGTATCTTTTACGCAGCGGTATTTTTCGATCAGTTTTTTCAATTCCGGT
GATATTCTCATTTTAGCCATTTATTATTTCCTTCCTCTTTTCTACAGTATTTAAAGATACCCCAAGAAGC
TAATTATAACAAGACGAACTCCAATTCACTGTTCCTTGCATTCTAAAACCTTAAATACCAGAAAACAGCT
TTTTCAAAGTTGTTTTCAAAGTTGGCGTATAACATAGTATCGACGGAGCCGATTTTGAAACCGCGGTGAT
CACAGGCAGCAACGCTCTGTCATCGTTACAATCAACATGCTACCCTCCGCGAGATCATCCGTGTTTCAAA
CCCGGCAGCTTAGTTGCCGTTCTTCCGAATAGCATCGGTAACATGAGCAAAGTCTGCCGCCTTACAACGG
CTCTCCCGCTGACGCCGTCCCGGACTGATGGGCTGCCTGTATCGAGTGGTGATTTTGTGCCGAGCTGCCG
GTCGGGGAGCTGTTGGCTGGCTGGTGGCAGGATATATTGTGGTGTAAACAAATTGACGCTTAGACAACTT
AATAACACATTGCGGACGTTTTTAATGTACTGAATTAACGCCGAATTAATTCGAGCTCGGATCTGATAAT
TTATTTGAAAATTCATAAGAAAAGCAAACGTTACATGAATTGATGAAACAATACAAAGACAGATAAAGCC
ACGCACATTTAGGATATTGGCCGAGATTACTGAATATTGAGTAAGATCACGGAATTTCTGACAGGAGCAT
GTCTTCAATTCAGCCCAAATGGCAGTTGAAATACTCAAACCGCCCCATATGCAGGAGCGGATCATTCATT
GTTTGTTTGGTTGCCTTTGCCAACATGGGAGTCCAAGATTCTGCAGTCAAATCTCGGTGACGGGCAGGAC
CGGACGGGGCGGTACCGGCAGGCTGAAGTCCAGCTGCCAGAAACCCACGTCATGCCAGTTCCCGTGCTTG
AAGCCGGCCGCCCGCAGCATGCCGCGGGGGGCATATCCGAGCGCCTCGTGCATGCGCACGCTCGGGTCGT
TGGGCAGCCCGATGACAGCGACCACGCTCTTGAAGCCCTGTGCCTCCAGGGACTTCAGCAGGTGGGTGTA
GAGCGTGGAGCCCAGTCCCGTCCGCTGGTGGCGGGGGGAGACGTACACGGTCGACTCGGCCGTCCAGTCG
TAGGCGTTGCGTGCCTTCCAGGGGCCCGCGTAGGCGATGCCGGCGACCTCGCCGTCCACCTCGGCGACGA
GCCAGGGATAGCGCTCCCGCAGACGGACGAGGTCGTCCGTCCACTCCTGCGGTTCCTGCGGCTCGGTACG
GAAGTTGACCGTGCTTGTCTCGATGTAGTGGTTGACGATGGTGCAGACCGCCGGCATGTCCGCCTCGGTG
GCACGGCGGATGTCGGCCGGGCGTCGTTCTGGGCTCATCGATTCGATTTGGTGTATCGAGATTGGTTATG
AAATTCAGATGCTAGTGTAATGTATTGGTAATTTGGGAAGATATAATAGGAAGCAAGGCTATTTATCCAT
TTCTGAAAAGGCGAAATGGCGTCACCGCGAGCGTCACGCGCATTCCGTTCTTGCTGTAAAGCGTTGTTTG
GTACACTTTTGACTAGCGAGGCTTGGCGTGTCAGCGTATCTATTCAAAAGTCGTTAATGGCTGCGGATCA
AGAAAAAGTTGGAATAGAAACAGAATACCCGCGAAATTCAGGCCCGGTTGCCATGTCCTACACGCCGAAA
TAAACGACCAAATTAGTAGAAAAATAAAAACTGACTCGGATACTTACGTCACGTCTTGCGCACTGATTTG
AAAAATCTCAGAATTCATGGATCCTAGGTGAGTCTAGAGAGTTAATTAAGTTTGCAAGCAGCAGATTACG
CGCAGAAAAAAAGGATCTCAAGGAGATCCTTTGGATCACAAAAAAAAAGCCCGCTCATTAGGCGGGTTAA
ATTCCCGGGTACTGCAGCCGATTCATTAATGCAGGTTAACCTGGCTTATCGAAATTAATACGACTCACTA
TAGGGAGACCGGCAGATCTGATCCCTACTCCAAAAATGTCAAAGATACAGTCTCAGAAGACCAAAGGGCC
ATTGAGACTTTTCAACAAAGGGTAATTTCGGGAAACCTCCTCGGATTCCATTGCCCAGCTATCTGTCACT
TCATCGAAAGGACAGTGGAAAAGGAAGGTGGCTCCTACAAATGCCATCATTGCGATAAAGGAAAGGCTAT
CATTCAAGATGCCTCTGCCGACAGTGGTCCCAAAGATGGACCCCCACCCACGAGGAGCATCGTGGGAAAA
GAAGACGTTCCAACCACGTCTTCAAAGCAAGTGGATTGATGTGACATCTCCACTGACGTAAGGGATGACG
CACAATCCCACCCCTACTCCAAAAATGTCAAAGATACTGTCTCAGAAGACCAAAGGGCTAT
Features (pLannotate 1.2.2; 27 found; start..end, strand, type, name):
      1..346     +  promoter       CaMV 35S promoter: strong constitutive promoter from cauliflower mosaic virus
    298..344     +  promoter       minimal CaMV 35S promoter: minimal 35S promoter from cauliflower mosaic virus
    507..683     +  polyA_signal   CaMV poly(A) signal: cauliflower mosaic virus polyadenylation signal
   1245..1263    -  promoter       SP6 promoter: promoter for bacteriophage SP6 RNA polymerase
   1328..1987    -  CDS            CmR: chloramphenicol acetyltransferase; cat; confers resistance to chloramphenicol
   1988..2024    -  promoter       cat promoter (fragment): promoter of the E. coli cat gene encoding chloramphenicol acetyltransferase
   2024..2052    -  promoter       tet promoter: E. coli promoter for tetracycline efflux protein gene
   2114..2282    -  rep_origin     ori (fragment): high-copy-number ColE1/pMB1/pBR322/pUC origin of replication
   2314..3021    +  terminator     OCS terminator: octopine synthase terminator
   3022..3042    +  misc_feature   MCS (fragment): pUC18/19 multiple cloning site
   3045..3199    +  CDS            lacZα (fragment): LacZα fragment of β-galactosidase; lacZ fragment
   3265..3289    +  misc_feature   RB T-DNA repeat: right border repeat from nopaline C58 T-DNA
   3629..4030    +  CDS            Y4CG_SINFN (fragment): Protein inferred from homology: Swiss-Prot protein existence level 3. From Sinorhizobium fredii (strain NBRC 101917 / NGR234).
   4590..5219    +  CDS            pVS1 StaA: stability protein from the Pseudomonas plasmid pVS1 (Heeb et al., 2000)
   5648..6721    +  CDS            pVS1 RepA: replication protein from the Pseudomonas plasmid pVS1 (Heeb et al., 2000)
   6787..6981    +  rep_origin     pVS1 oriV: origin of replication for the Pseudomonas plasmid pVS1 (Heeb et al., 2000)
   7184..7223    +  CDS            rop (fragment): Rop protein, which maintains plasmids at low copy number; rop
   7325..7465    +  misc_feature   bom: basis of mobility region from pBR322
   7651..8239    -  rep_origin     ori: high-copy-number ColE1/pMB1/pBR322/pUC origin of replication
   8326..9120    -  CDS            KanR: aminoglycoside phosphotransferase; aphA-3; confers resistance to kanamycin
   9545..9569    +  misc_feature   LB T-DNA repeat: left border repeat from nopaline C58 T-DNA
   9655..9907    -  terminator     MAS terminator: mannopine synthase terminator
   9920..10468   -  CDS            bar: PAT_STRHY - Experimental evidence at protein level: Swiss-Prot protein existence level 1. Inactivates phosphinothricin (PPT) by transfer of an acetyl group from acetyl CoA. Can also acetylate demethylphosphinothricin but not PTT or glutamate. This enzyme is an effector of phosphinothricin tripeptide (PTT or bialaphos) resistance. From Streptomyces hygroscopicus. Introduced by genetic manipulation and expressed in glufosinate-tolerant maize by Dekalb Genetics.
  10474..10854   -  promoter       MAS promoter: mannopine synthase promoter (Velten et al., 1984)
  10900..10941   -  rep_origin     ori (fragment): high-copy-number ColE1/pMB1/pBR322/pUC origin of replication
  11046..11064   +  promoter       T7 promoter: promoter for bacteriophage T7 RNA polymerase
  11133..11421   +  promoter       CaMV 35S promoter (fragment): strong constitutive promoter from cauliflower mosaic virus
