[The description below was written by a language model from this plasmid's Addgene catalogue record and pLannotate feature annotations shown in this document.]
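Description:
pFGC5941-PacI-ath-STTM778 is a plant expression binary vector built on the pFGC5941-PacI backbone and designed to knock down miR778 function in Arabidopsis thaliana using short tandem target mimic (STTM) technology. The T-DNA is bounded by nopaline-type left and right border repeats. Outside the borders, the backbone carries the pVS1 oriV with its RepA and StaA proteins, which typically support replication and stable maintenance in Agrobacterium, together with a high-copy ColE1/pMB1-type origin and pBR322 bom site for E. coli. A backbone kanamycin resistance gene provides bacterial selection.

The payload is a cassette of roughly 2.8 kb inserted at a PacI site that is retained on both sides. According to the depositor, it contains a 2x35S promoter, the STTM, a 35S terminator and a chloramphenicol resistance gene. The annotation is consistent with this. A partial CaMV 35S promoter copy lies just upstream of a full-length one across the sequence origin, followed by an unannotated gap where the STTM presumably sits, then the CaMV poly(A) signal and a bacterial CmR gene. Residual ColE1 origin fragments and T7/SP6 promoters flanking the cassette appear to be carried over from an intermediate cloning vector. The CmR marker explains the dual chloramphenicol plus kanamycin selection, which picks out clones that have taken up the insert.

An STTM transcript generally carries two imperfect miRNA binding sites joined by a spacer. It sequesters the cognate miRNA and triggers its degradation, here miR778. Transformed plants are selected with Basta through a bar (phosphinothricin acetyltransferase) gene driven by the mannopine synthase promoter and terminator near the left border. An OCS terminator left over from the parental vector lies downstream of the insert.
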