Addgene plasmid #84144: pFGC5941-PacI-ath-STTM778
Purpose: target miRNA778 for destruction in Arabidopsis thaliana
Depositing lab: Guiliang Tang. Depositing organization: Michigan Technological University. Publication: Construction of short tandem target mimic (STTM) to block the functions of plant and animal microRNAs. Tang G, Yan J, Gu Y, Qiao M, Fan R, Mao Y, Tang X. Methods. 2012 Oct;58(2):118-25. doi: 10.1016/j.ymeth.2012.10.006. Epub 2012 Oct 23. PubMed 23098881.
Backbone
  Vector backbone: pFGC5941-PacI
  Backbone manufacturer: Guiliang Tang (Addgene plasmid # 44182)
  Backbone size w/o insert (bp): 8608
  Vector type: Plant Expression
  Selectable markers: Basta
Growth in bacteria
  Bacterial resistance: Chloramphenicol and Kanamycin, 25 & 50 μg/mL
  Growth temperature: 37°C
  Growth strain: DH5alpha
  Copy number: High Copy
Gene/Insert
  Gene/Insert name: STTM778
  Species: A. thaliana (mustard weed)
  Insert size (bp): 2846
  Promoter: 2x35S
  Cloning method: Restriction Enzyme; 5′ cloning site PacI (not destroyed); 3′ cloning site PacI (not destroyed)
  Sequencing primers: 5′ CACTATCCTTCGCAAGACCCTTCC; 3′ CAACACATGAGCGAAACCCTATAA
Terms and licenses: Academic/Nonprofit Terms; Industry Terms: Not Available to Industry
Depositor comments: The insert within this plasmid contains a 2x35S promoter, STTM, T35S and CmR.
How to cite: pFGC5941-PacI-ath-STTM778 was a gift from Guiliang Tang (Addgene plasmid # 84144 ; http://n2t.net/addgene:84144 ; RRID:Addgene_84144)
