>Addgene plasmid #84144 | pFGC5941-PacI-ath-STTM778 | depositor partial sequence | sequence record 160700 | STTM
CGGTGTACATACATAACCAAGCCAGTTGTTGTTGTTATGGTCTAATTTAAATATGGTCTAAAGAAGAAGA
ATCGGTGTACATACATAACCAAGCCA
